Addgene plasmid #58896: pEGFP TEM4 DEL 125-135
Purpose: Expresses GFP tagged full length TEM4 protein with amino acids 125 - 135 deleted
Depositing lab: Channing Der. Depositing organization: University of North Carolina at Chapel Hill. Publication: Identification of a novel actin-binding domain within the Rho guanine nucleotide exchange factor TEM4. Mitin N, Rossman KL, Der CJ. PLoS One. 2012;7(7):e41876. doi: 10.1371/journal.pone.0041876. Epub 2012 Jul 24. PubMed 22911862.
Backbone
  Vector backbone: pEGFP-C2
  Backbone manufacturer: Clontech
  Backbone size w/o insert (bp): 4700
  Total vector size (bp): 10860
  Vector type: Mammalian Expression
  Selectable markers: Neomycin (select with G418)
Growth in bacteria
  Bacterial resistance: Kanamycin, 50 μg/mL
  Growth temperature: 37°C
  Growth strain: DH5alpha
  Copy number: Unknown
Gene/Insert
  Gene/Insert name: TEM4 (alt names: ARHGEF17; P164RHOGEF)
  Species: H. sapiens (human)
  Insert size (bp): 6160
  Mutation: Deleted aa's 125-135
  GenBank ID: NM_014786.3 NP_055601.2
  Entrez Gene: ARHGEF17 (a.k.a. P164RHOGEF, TEM4, p164-RhoGEF)
  Promoter: CMV
  Tag / fusion protein: EGFP (N terminal on backbone)
  Cloning method: Restriction Enzyme; 5′ cloning site EcoRI (not destroyed); 3′ cloning site XbaI (not destroyed)
  Sequencing primers: 5′ EGFP-C (5'-CATGGTCCTGCTGGAGTTCGTG-3'); 3′ SV40pA-R (5'-GAAATTTGTGATGCTATTGC-3')
Terms and licenses: Academic/Nonprofit Terms; Industry Terms: Not Available to Industry
How to cite: pEGFP TEM4 DEL 125-135 was a gift from Channing Der (Addgene plasmid # 58896 ; http://n2t.net/addgene:58896 ; RRID:Addgene_58896)
