[The description below was written by a language model from this plasmid's Addgene catalogue record.]
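Description:
pEGFP TEM4 DEL 125-135 is a mammalian expression plasmid built on the Clontech pEGFP-C2 backbone, with a total recorded size of about 10.9 kb. It carries a roughly 6.2 kb human TEM4 insert (also known as ARHGEF17 or p164-RhoGEF), a Rho guanine nucleotide exchange factor. The insert was cloned between the EcoRI and XbaI sites, both of which are retained. The coding sequence is full length apart from an internal deletion that removes amino acids 125 to 135. Expression is driven by the CMV promoter. Because the insert sits downstream of the backbone's EGFP coding sequence, the protein is produced as an N-terminally EGFP-tagged fusion. This allows direct visualisation of its localisation in living or fixed cells and detection through the fluorescent tag.

The plasmid is propagated in E. coli under kanamycin selection. In mammalian cells the neomycin resistance marker allows G418 selection of stable transfectants. In pEGFP-C-series vectors these two selections are generally provided by a single dual-promoter resistance cassette, although no feature table is supplied here to confirm the arrangement, the origin of replication or the polyadenylation signals. Copy number is recorded as unknown.

The associated study identified a novel actin-binding domain within TEM4, which suggests that this small deletion mutant was made to test the contribution of residues 125 to 135 to that function. It would most likely be compared with wild-type EGFP-TEM4 and other deletion constructs in localisation or binding experiments. The record does not state the phenotype of the deletion.
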