>Addgene plasmid #58896 | pEGFP TEM4 DEL 125-135 | addgene partial sequence | sequence record 95525 | EGFP-C 5'-CATGGTCCTGCTGGAGTTCGTG-3'
CTCTCGGCATGGACGAGCTGTACAAGTCCGGCCGGACTCAGATCTCGAGCTCAAGCTTCGAATTCGCCAC
TATGGCGGACGGGGCACCCCGGCCCCAGCTTTACCGCAGCGTCTCGTTCAAGCTGCTGGAGCGCTGGAGC
GGCGGCCCCGGGCTGAGGGAGGAGGACACGGACACCCCCGGCTTGAGGCGACGCGCCTCGTGCCGGCCGA
CCACGGCTGCCCGGGGCCAGCCCTCTCGGCGCGTGTCCAAGCTGGCGTCTGGGCCCCTGGCCGCCCCCGC
GCAGCCGCGCCCGCTCCGCAGCCTCTCGCCGTCGGTTCGCCAGCTCTCCCGGCGCTTCGACGCGCCGCGT
CTGGACGACGGCTCCGCTGGGACCCGAGACGGAGGCGTCTTACCCGCGGCCGCGGAAGAAGCGGCCGAGG
GCCCAGCGCGAGGAGCCTGGCCCCCTGGCTCCAGGAGGCCCAGCGCCGACTCTGAATCCCCAGGAACGCC
CAGCCCCGACGGTGCCGCGTGGGAGCCTCCGGCTCGGGAGTCGCGGCAGCCACCGACGCCACCCCCTCGG
ACATGCTTCCCCCTGGCGGGTCTGCGTTCGGCGCGGCCCCTGACCGGGCCGGAGACCGAAGGGAGGCTGC
GCCGGCCGCAGCAGCAACAGGAGCGGGCGCAGCGTCCAGCGGATGGTTTACATTCTTGGCATATCTTCTC
CCAACCGCAGGCCGGGGCCCGGGCCTCCTGCTCCTCCTCCTCCATCGCCGCCTCCTATCCTGTCAGCCGC
AGTCGTGCTGCCAGCTCCAGCGAGGAGGAAGAGGAGGGCCCGCCGCAGCTGCCTGGAGCCCAGAGTCCGG
CCTACCACGGCGGCCACTCCTCGGGCAGTGACGACGACCGAGACGGTGAGGGCGGCCACCGCTGGGGAGG
GAGGCCCGGGCTCAGGCCTGGAAGCTCCCTATTGGATCAGGACTGCAGGCCTGACAGTGATGGGTTAAAT
CTAAGCAGC
