>Addgene plasmid #58896 | pEGFP TEM4 DEL 125-135 | addgene partial sequence | sequence record 95529 | SV40pA-R 5'-GAAATTTGTGATGCTATTGC-3'
TTATAAGCTGCAATAAACAAGTTAACAACAACAATTGCATTCATTTTATGTTTCAGGTTCAGGGGGAGGT
GTGGGAGGTTTTTTAAAGCAAGTAAAACCTCTACAAATGTGGTATGGCTGATTATGATCAGTTATCTAGA
GGACTGAGGGCAGCCCCATCAGGCTGGGGCCCTGGAAAGTTTATGTCAACGGGCAATGTTTAGGGCCTTG
GACATGCAGTGTGCGTACGTGTGTGTCTGTATGAATGGAATGGGGCTCAGGGGCGCATGGGTCCCTCCAG
GAAGGCTTGGTTAGAGTCCCAGGGTGGTCCCCAGGGCAGGAATAGGTTTCTTTTCCTCATGTCATTTCCT
CAAATCACCCCCACCCCAGGTGACCAGGTCACTGCATAAATAAGTGCTTGGGAAGGTACACATCTAAAAA
GAAACATAAATACTGTACATGGGGAATTCCCCAGCCTTCCTGCTGCCCTCCAGAAAACCCTCCAAATATT
GCACATGGCCCTCCCCAGCCCCGTGGGGTCCAGACCCAGCTGTGTCTTTGGTAGAAGCTCCAGGGTCAGA
GGTCCTGGTCAGCCCACATGTCCCCCACCCGATCATGACTGGAAGCACCGGGGCAGCCAGAGGGTCGGGA
GAAGCCATGGCCTGGCTGGCCAGTGGGTGTTCCATCAGGAATGCTTCCGCGAAGACAAGGCAGAGCCCAC
GCAGGCACATGTGTGCCCCTGGCTGGATACTCCTGGTCAAAGTCTGCGTGTGGGCTAGGGAGAGGCAAGC
AGGCTGAAGGCAGGTGGGCGGGCGAGTCCTGGGCCACGGCAGACAGGGTCACACCCTCCACAGGAGGAGG
TGGTTTGTGCTGTCGTCTCGACCCACAGTCTCACTGCTGCTGCCGCCC
